>Addgene plasmid #197568 | pAcBac1-Ma-sfGFP 150TAG | addgene full sequence | sequence record 388231 | Addgene NGS Result
AGATCTCGGGCAGGAAGAGGGCCTATTTCCCATGATTCCTTCATATTTGCATATACGATACAAGGCTGTT
AGAGAGATAATTAGAATTAATTTGACTGTAAACACAAAGATATTAGTACAAAATACGTGACGTAGAAAGT
AATAATTTCTTGGGTAGTTTGCAGTTTTAAAATTATGTTTTAAAATGGACTATCATATGCTTACCGTAAC
TTGAAAGTATTTCGATTTCTTGGCTTTATATATCTTGTGGAAAGGACGAAACACCGGGGGACGGTCCGGC
GACCAGCGGGTCTCTAAAACCTAGCATAGCGGGGTTCGACACCCCGGTCTCTCGTTTTTTAATATTTGCA
TGTCGCTATGTGTTCTGGGAAATCACCATAAACGTGAAATCCCTATCAGTGATAGAGACTTATAAGTTCC
CTATCAGTGATAGAGACACCGGGGGACGGTCCGGCGACCAGCGGGTCTCTAAAACCTAGCATAGCGGGGT
TCGACACCCCGGTCTCTCGTTTTTTCAGCTGGGGCTCTAGGGGGTATCCCCACGCGCCCTGTAGCGGCGC
ATTAAGCGCAAGCCCTGCCATAGCCACTACGGGTACGTAGCCAACCACTAGAACTATAGCTAGAGTCCTG
GGCGAACAAACGATGCTCGCCTTCCAGAAAACCGAGGATGCGAACCACTTCATCCGGGGTCAGCACCACC
GGCAAGCGCCGCGACGGCCGAGGTCTACCGATCTCCTGAAGCAAGGGCAGATCCGTGCACAGCACCTTGC
CGTAGAAGAACAGCAAGGCCGCCAATGCCTGACGATGCGTGGAGACCGAAACCTTGCGCTCGTTCGCCAG
CCAGGACAGAAATGCCTCGACTTCGCTGCTGCCCAAGGTTGCCGGGTGACGCACACCGTGGAAACGGATG
AAGGCACGAACCCAGTTGACATAAGCCTGTTCGGTTCGTAAACTGTAATGCAAGTAGCGTATGCGCTCAC
GCAACTGGTCCAGAACCTTGACCGAACGCAGCGGTGGTAACGGCGCAGTGGCGGTTTTCATGGCTTGTTA
TGACTGTTTTTTTGTACAGTCTATGCCTCGGGCATCCAAGCAGCAAGCGCGTTACGCCGTGGGTCGATGT
TTGATGTTATGGAGCAGCAACGATGTTACGCAGCAGCAACGATGTTACGCAGCAGGGCAGTCGCCCTAAA
ACAAAGTTAGGTGGCTCAAGTATGGGCATCATTCGCACATGTAGGCTCGGCCCTGACCAAGTCAAATCCA
TGCGGGCTGCTCTTGATCTTTTCGGTCGTGAGTTCGGAGACGTAGCCACCTACTCCCAACATCAGCCGGA
CTCCGATTACCTCGGGAACTTGCTCCGTAGTAAGACATTCATCGCGCTTGCTGCCTTCGACCAAGAAGCG
GTTGTTGGCGCTCTCGCGGCTTACGTTCTGCCCAAGTTTGAGCAGCCGCGTAGTGAGATCTATATCTATG
ATCTCGCAGTCTCCGGCGAGCACCGGAGGCAGGGCATTGCCACCGCGCTCATCAATCTCCTCAAGCATGA
GGCCAACGCGCTTGGTGCTTATGTGATCTACGTGCAAGCAGATTACGGTGACGATCCCGCAGTGGCTCTC
TATACAAAGTTGGGCATACGGGAAGAAGTGATGCACTTTGATATCGACCCAAGTACCGCCACCTAACAAT
TCGTTCAAGCCGAGATCGGCTTCCCGGCCGCGGAGTTGTTCGGTAAATTGTCACAACGCCGCGAATATAG
TCTTTACCATGCCCTTGGCCACGCCCCTCTTTAATACGACGGGCAATTTGCACTTCAGAAAATGAAGAGT
TTGCTTTAGCCATAACAAAAGTCCAGTATGCTTTTTCACAGCATAACTGGACTGATTTCAGTTTACAACT
ATTCTGTCTAGTTTAAGACTTTATTGTCATAGTTTAGATCTATTTTGTTCAGTTTAAGACTTTATTGTCC
GCCCACACCCGCTTACGCAGGGCATCCATTTATTACTCAACCGTAACCGATTTTGCCAGGTTACGCGGCT
GGTCTATGCGGTGTGAAATACCGCACAGATGCGTAAGGAGAAAATACCGCATCAGGCGCTCTTCCGCTTC
CTCGCTCACTGACTCGCTGCGCTCGGTCGTTCGGCTGCGGCGAGCGGTATCAGCTCACTCAAAGGCGGTA
ATACGGTTATCCACAGAATCAGGGGATAACGCAGGAAAGAACATGTGAGCAAAAGGCCAGCAAAAGGCCA
GGAACCGTAAAAAGGCCGCGTTGCTGGCGTTTTTCCATAGGCTCCGCCCCCCTGACGAGCATCACAAAAA
TCGACGCTCAAGTCAGAGGTGGCGAAACCCGACAGGACTATAAAGATACCAGGCGTTTCCCCCTGGAAGC
TCCCTCGTGCGCTCTCCTGTTCCGACCCTGCCGCTTACCGGATACCTGTCCGCCTTTCTCCCTTCGGGAA
GCGTGGCGCTTTCTCATAGCTCACGCTGTAGGTATCTCAGTTCGGTGTAGGTCGTTCGCTCCAAGCTGGG
CTGTGTGCACGAACCCCCCGTTCAGCCCGACCGCTGCGCCTTATCCGGTAACTATCGTCTTGAGTCCAAC
CCGGTAAGACACGACTTATCGCCACTGGCAGCAGCCACTGGTAACAGGATTAGCAGAGCGAGGTATGTAG
GCGGTGCTACAGAGTTCTTGAAGTGGTGGCCTAACTACGGCTACACTAGAAGAACAGTATTTGGTATCTG
CGCTCTGCTGAAGCCAGTTACCTTCGGAAAAAGAGTTGGTAGCTCTTGATCCGGCAAACAAACCACCGCT
GGTAGCGGTGGTTTTTTTGTTTGCAAGCAGCAGATTACGCGCAGAAAAAAAGGATCTCAAGAAGATCCTT
TGATCTTTTCTACGGGGTCTGACGCTCAGTGGAACGAAAACTCACGTTAAGGGATTTTGGTCATGAGATT
ATCAAAAAGGATCTTCACCTAGATCCTTTTAAATTAAAAATGAAGTTTTAAATCAATCTAAAGTATATAT
GAGTAAACTTGGTCTGACAGTTACCAATGCTTAATCAGTGAGGCACCTATCTCAGCGATCTGTCTATTTC
GTTCATCCATAGTTGCCTGACTCCCCGTCGTGTAGATAACTACGATACGGGAGGGCTTACCATCTGGCCC
CAGTGCTGCAATGATACCGCGAGACCCACGCTCACCGGCTCCAGATTTATCAGCAATAAACCAGCCAGCC
GGAAGGGCCGAGCGCAGAAGTGGTCCTGCAACTTTATCCGCCTCCATCCAGTCTATTAATTGTTGCCGGG
AAGCTAGAGTAAGTAGTTCGCCAGTTAATAGTTTGCGCAACGTTGTTGCCATTGCTACAGGCATCGTGGT
GTCACGCTCGTCGTTTGGTATGGCTTCATTCAGCTCCGGTTCCCAACGATCAAGGCGAGTTACATGATCC
CCCATGTTGTGCAAAAAAGCGGTTAGCTCCTTCGGTCCTCCGATCGTTGTCAGAAGTAAGTTGGCCGCAG
TGTTATCACTCATGGTTATGGCAGCACTGCATAATTCTCTTACTGTCATGCCATCCGTAAGATGCTTTTC
TGTGACTGGTGAGTACTCAACCAAGTCATTCTGAGAATAGTGTATGCGGCGACCGAGTTGCTCTTGCCCG
GCGTCAATACGGGATAATACCGCGCCACATAGCAGAACTTTAAAAGTGCTCATCATTGGAAAACGTTCTT
CGGGGCGAAAACTCTCAAGGATCTTACCGCTGTTGAGATCCAGTTCGATGTAACCCACTCGTGCACCCAA
CTGATCTTCAGCATCTTTTACTTTCACCAGCGTTTCTGGGTGAGCAAAAACAGGAAGGCAAAATGCCGCA
AAAAAGGGAATAAGGGCGACACGGAAATGTTGAATACTCATACTCTTCCTTTTTCAATATTATTGAAGCA
TTTATCAGGGTTATTGTCTCATGAGCGGATACATATTTGAATGTATTTAGAAAAATAAACAAATAGGGGT
TCCGCGCACATTTCCCCGAAAAGTGCCACCTAAATTGTAAGCGTTAATATTTTGTTAAAATTCGCGTTAA
ATTTTTGTTAAATCAGCTCATTTTTTAACCAATAGGCCGAAATCGGCAAAATCCCTTATAAATCAAAAGA
ATAGACCGAGATAGGGT
[37 nt withheld, positions 4148-4184]
AAGAACGTGGACTCCAACGTCAAAGG
[49 nt withheld, positions 4211-4259]
T
[91 nt withheld, positions 4261-4351]
G
[124 nt withheld, positions 4353-4476]
CCCATTCGCCATTCAGGCTGCAAATAAGCGTTGATATTCAGTCAATTACAAACATTAATAACGAAGAGAT
GACAGAAAAATTTTCATTCTGTGACAGAGAAAAAGTAGCCGAAGATGACGGTTTGTCACATGGAGTTGGC
AGGATGTTTGATTAAAAACATAACAGGAAGAAAAATGCCCCGCTGTGGGCGGACAAAATAGTTGGGAACT
GGGAGGGGTGGAAATGGAGTTTTTAAGGATTATTTAGGGAAGAGTGACAAAATAGATGGGAACTGGGTGT
AGCGTCGTAAGCTAATACGAAAATTAAAAATGACAAAATAGTTTGGAACTAGATTTCACTTATCTGGTTC
GGATCTCCTAGCAAAAAACGAGAGACCGGGGTGTCGAACCCCGCTATGCTAGGTTTTAGAGACCCGCTGG
TCGCCGGACCGTCCCCCGGTGTCTCTATCACTGATAGGGAACTTATAAGTCTCTATCACTGATAGGGATT
TCACGTTTATGGTGATTTCCCAGAACACATAGCGACATGCAAATATTAAAAAACGAGAGACCGGGGTGTC
GAACCCCGCTATGCTAGGTTTTAGAGACCCGCTGGTCGCCGGACCGTCCCCCGGTGTTTCGTCCTTTCCA
CAAGATATATAAAGCCAAGAAATCGAAATACTTTCAAGTTACGGTAAGCATATGATAGTCCATTTTAAAA
CATAATTTTAAAACTGCAAACTACCCAAGAAATTATTACTTTCTACGTCACGTATTTTGTACTAATATCT
TTGTGTTTACAGTCAAATTAATTCTAATTATCTCTCTAACAGCCTTGTATCGTATATGCAAATATGAAGG
AATCATGGGAAATAGGCCCTCTTCCTGCCCGACCTAGGCTCAAGCAGTGATCAGATCCAGACATGATAAG
ATACATTGATGAGTTTGGACAAACCACAACTAGAATGCAGTGAAAAAAATGCTTTATTTGTGAAATTTGT
GATGCTATTGCTTTATTTGTAACCATTATAAGCTGCAATAAACAAGTTAACAACAACAATTGCATTCATT
TTATGTTTCAGGTTCAGGGGGAGGTGTGGGAGGTTTTTTAAAGCAAGTAAAACCTCTACAAATGTGGTAT
GGCTGATTATGATCCTCTAGTACTTCTCGACAAGCTTGGCCGGCCTGGCCTTATCACTTTCCAAGTCGGT
TCATCTCTATGTCTGTATAAATCTGTCTTTTCTTGGTGTGCTTTAATTTAATGCAAAGATGGATACCAAC
TCGGAGAACCAAGAATAGTCCAATGATTAACCCTATGATAAAGAAAAAAGAGGCAATAGAGCTTTTCCAA
CTACTGAACCAACCTTCTACAAGCTCGATTGGATT
[1296 nt withheld, positions 5842-7137]
GCAATTCACCCCAATGAATAAAAAGGCTAAGTACAAAAGGCACTTCATGGTGGCGGTTTTTTAGGAGTTC
GCGCCCGATGGTGGGACGGTATGAATAATCCGGAATATTTATAGGTTTTTTTATTACAAAACTGTTACGA
AAACAGTAAAATACTTATTTATTTGCGAGATGGTTATCATTTTAATTATCTCCATGATCTATTAATATTC
CGGAGTATACGGACCGCGGCCGCAAATACCTGCAGGATCCGTTTTGCGCTGCTTCGCGATGTACGGGCCA
GATATACGCGTTGACATTGATTATTGACTAGTTATTAATAGTAATCAATTACGGGGTCATTAGTTCATAG
CCCATATATGGAGTTCCGCGTTACATAACTTACGGTAAATGGCCCGCCTGGCTGACCGCCCAACGACCCC
CGCCCATTGACGTCAATAATGACGTATGTTCCCATAGTAACGCCAATAGGGACTTTCCATTGACGTCAAT
GGGTGGAGTATTTACGGTAAACTGCCCACTTGGCAGTACATCAAGTGTATCATATGCCAAGTACGCCCCC
TATTGACGTCAATGACGGTAAATGGCCCGCCTGGCATTATGCCCAGTACATGACCTTATGGGACTTTCCT
ACTTGGCAGTACATCTACGTATTAGTCATCGCTATTACCATGGTGATGCGGTTTTGGCAGTACATCAATG
GGGATAGCGGTTTGACTCACGGGGATTTCCAAGTCTCCACCCCATTGACGTCAATGGGAGTTTGTTTTGG
CACCAAAATCAACGGGACTTTCCAAAATGTCGTAACAACTCCGCCCCATTGACGCAAATGGGCGGTAGGC
GTGTACGGTGGGAGGTCTATATAAGCAGAGCTCTCTGGCTAACTAGAGAACCCACTGCTTACTGGCTTAT
CGAAATTAATACGACTCACTATAGGGAGACCCAAGCTGGCTAGCACCATGGTTTCTAAAGGTGAAGAACT
TTTTACTGGCGTTGTGCCGATTCTGGTGGAACTGGATGGTGATGTGAATGGCCATAAATTTAGCGTTCGT
GGCGAAGGCGAAGGTGATGCGACCAACGGTAAACTGACCCTGAAATTTATTTGCACCACCGGTAAACTGC
CGGTTCCGTGGCCGACCCTGGTGACCACCCTGACCTATGGCGTTCAGTGCTTTAGCCGCTATCCGGATCA
TATGAAACGCCATGATTTCTTTAAAAGCGCGATGCCGGAAGGCTATGTGCAGGAACGTACCATTAGCTTC
AAAGATGATGGCACCTATAAAACCCGTGCGGAAGTTAAATTTGAAGGCGATACCCTGGTGAACCGCATTG
AACTGAAAGGTATTGATTTTAAAGAAGATGGCAACATTCTGGGTCATAAACTGGAATATAATTTCAACAG
CCATTAGGTGTATATTACCGCCGATAAACAGAAAAATGGCATCAAAGCGAACTTTAAAATCCGTCACAAC
GTGGAAGATGGTAGCGTGCAGCTGGCGGATCATTATCAGCAGAATACCCCGATTGGTGATGGCCCGGTGC
TGCTGCCGGATAATCATTATCTGAGCACCCAGAGCGTTCTGAGCAAAGATCCGAATGAAAAACGTGATCA
TATGGTGCTGCTGGAATTTGTTACCGCCGCGGGCATTACCCACGGTATGGATGAACTTTATAAAGGTTCT
GGAAAGCCGATTCCAAATCCCCTGTTGGGACTGGATTCTACTCATCACCACCATCACCACTAAGAATTCA
ACGCGTTAAGTCGACAATCAACCTCTGGATTACAAAATTTGTGAAAGATTGACTGGTATTCTTAACTATG
TTGCTCCTTTTACGCTATGTGGATACGCTGCTTTAATGCCTTTGTATCATGCTATTGCTTCCCGTATGGC
TTTCATTTTCTCCTCCTTGTATAAATCCTGGTTGCTGTCTCTTTATGAGGAGTTGTGGCCCGTTGTCAGG
CAACGTGGCGTGGTGTGCACTGTGTTTGCTGACGCAACCCCCACTGGTTGGGGCATTGCCACCACCTGTC
AGCTCCTTTCCGGGACTTTCGCTTTCCCCCTCCCTATTGCCACGGCGGAACTCATCGCCGCCTGCCTTGC
CCGCTGCTGGACAGGGGCTCGGCTGTTGGGCACTGACAATTCCGTGGTGTTGTCGGGGAAATCATCGTCC
TTTCCTTGGCTGCTCGCCTGTGTTGCCACCTGGATTCTGCGCGGGACGTCCTTCTGCTACGTCCCTTCGG
CCCTCAATCCAGCGGACCTTCCTTCCCGCGGCCTGCTGCCGGCTCTGCGGCCTCTTCCGCGTCTTCGCCT
TCGCCCTCAGACGAGTCGGATCTCCCTTTGGGCCGCCTCCCCGCGTCGACTTTAACTCGAGTCTAGAGGG
CCCGTTTAAACCCGCTGATCAGCCTCGACTGTGCCTTCTAGTTGCCAGCCATCTGTTGTTTGCCCCTCCC
CCGTGCCTTCCTTGACCCTGGAAGGTGCCACTCCCACTGTCCTTTCCTAATAAAATGAGGAAATTGCATC
GCATTGTCTGAGTAGGTGTCATTCTATTCTGGGGGGTGGGGTGGGGCAGGACAGCAAGGGGGAGGATTGG
GAAGACAATAGCAGGCATGCTGGGGATGCGGTGGGCTCTATGGCTTCTGAGGCGGAAAGAACC
Features (pLannotate 1.2.2; 29 found; start..end, strand, type, name):
     17..257     +  promoter       U6 promoter: RNA polymerase III promoter for human U6 snRNA
    342..436     +  promoter       H1-2O2 promoter: doxycycline-inducible variant of the human H1 RNA promoter (Henriksen et al., 2007)
    542..569     +  rep_origin     f1 ori (fragment): f1 bacteriophage origin of replication; arrow indicates direction of (+) strand synthesis
    589..948     +  CDS            YPR2_ECOLX (fragment): Protein predicted: Swiss-Prot protein existence level 4. From Escherichia coli.
    926..954     +  promoter       Pc promoter: intI1 (promoter lies within the coding sequence); class 1 integron promoter
   1143..1676    +  CDS            GmR: gentamycin acetyltransferase; aacC1; confers resistance to gentamycin
   1743..1967    +  mobile_element Tn7R: mini-Tn7 element (right end of the Tn7 transposon) Tn7
   2035..2086    +  misc_feature   bom (fragment): basis of mobility region from pBR322
   2272..2860    -  rep_origin     ori: high-copy-number ColE1/pMB1/pBR322/pUC origin of replication
   3031..3891    -  CDS            AmpR: β-lactamase; bla; confers resistance to ampicillin, carbenicillin, and related antibiotics
   3892..3996    -  promoter       AmpR promoter: bla
   4022..4476    -  rep_origin     f1 ori (sequence partly withheld): f1 bacteriophage origin of replication; arrow indicates direction of (+) strand synthesis
   4481..4497    -  CDS            lacZα (fragment): LacZα fragment of β-galactosidase; lacZ fragment
   4660..4825    +  mobile_element Tn7L: mini-Tn7 element (left end of the Tn7 transposon) Tn7
   4918..5012    -  promoter       H1-2O2 promoter: doxycycline-inducible variant of the human H1 RNA promoter (Henriksen et al., 2007)
   5097..5337    -  promoter       U6 promoter: RNA polymerase III promoter for human U6 snRNA
   5370..5504    -  polyA_signal   SV40 poly(A) signal: SV40 polyadenylation signal
   5527..5610    -  CDS            large T antigen (fragment): large T antigen from SV40 (simian virus 40)
   5652..7185    -  CDS            VSV-G (fragment) (sequence partly withheld): vesicular stomatitis virus G glycoprotein Indiana strain
   7244..7335    -  promoter       polyhedrin promoter: polh from Autographa californica; promoter for the baculovirus polyhedrin gene
   7430..7809    +  enhancer       CMV enhancer: human cytomegalovirus immediate early enhancer
   7878..7895    -  promoter       CMV promoter (fragment): human cytomegalovirus (CMV) immediate early promoter
   7958..8009    +  promoter       CMVd2 promoter: truncated human cytomegalovirus (CMV) immediate early promoter that yields moderately reduced expression relative to the full-length promoter
   8005..8038    +  LTR            5' LTR (truncated) (fragment): truncated 5' long terminal repeat (LTR) from HIV-1
   8054..8072    +  promoter       T7 promoter: promoter for bacteriophage T7 RNA polymerase
   8095..8811    +  CDS            oxGFP: oxGFP is a basic (constitutively fluorescent) green fluorescent protein published in 2015, derived from Aequorea victoria.
   8903..9491    +  misc_feature   WPRE: woodchuck hepatitis virus posttranscriptional regulatory element
   9546..9770    +  polyA_signal   bGH poly(A) signal: bovine growth hormone polyadenylation signal
   9774..2       +  promoter       SV40 promoter (fragment) (across the origin): SV40 enhancer and early promoter
