[The description below was written by a language model from this plasmid's Addgene catalogue record and pLannotate feature annotations shown in this document.]
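Description:
pAcBac1-Ma-sfGFP 150TAG is a roughly 9.8 kb mammalian expression plasmid built on the pAcBac1 backbone. It serves as a reporter for genetic code expansion in HEK293 cells using the Methanomethylophilus alvus pyrrolysyl system. It replicates in E. coli from a high-copy ColE1/pUC-type origin under ampicillin selection, and an f1 origin is also present. The backbone keeps its baculovirus shuttle architecture. Tn7L and Tn7R ends flank the payload together with a gentamicin resistance gene, an arrangement that would permit transposition into a bacmid. A polyhedrin promoter sits upstream of a VSV-G coding region with an SV40 polyadenylation signal, consistent with pseudotyping of baculovirus particles for mammalian cell transduction. The record itself describes only expression in HEK293 cells.

The reporter cassette uses the CMV enhancer/promoter to drive superfolder GFP in which the codon for Asn150 is replaced by an amber TAG stop. The catalogue lists a C-terminal V5-His6 tag, followed in the sequence by a WPRE and a bGH polyadenylation signal. The automated annotation labels the GFP reading frame as oxGFP, a related Aequorea-derived variant, and does not call the tags separately. Four copies of the M. alvus Pyl-tRNA (6) are recorded, expressed from RNA polymerase III promoters. The feature table shows two U6/H1 promoter pairs in opposite orientations at either end of the payload, although the tRNAs themselves are not annotated.

Full-length fluorescent protein appears only when the amber codon is suppressed with a non-canonical amino acid. No synthetase is encoded here, so the depositor advises pairing the plasmid with a second pAcBac1 vector carrying an M. alvus PylRS variant and its tRNA.
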