Addgene plasmid #197568: pAcBac1-Ma-sfGFP 150TAG
Purpose: Expression of sfGFP-150TAG with Methanomethylophilus alvus (Ma) Pyl-tRNA for the encoding of non-canonical amino acids at TAG codons in HEK293 cells
Depositing lab: Ryan Mehl. Depositing organization: Oregon State University. Publication: Generating Efficient Methanomethylophilus alvus Pyrrolysyl-tRNA Synthetases for Structurally Diverse Non-Canonical Amino Acids. Avila-Crump S, Hemshorn ML, Jones CM, Mbengi L, Meyer K, Griffis JA, Jana S, Petrina GE, Pagar VV, Karplus PA, Petersson EJ, Perona JJ, Mehl RA, Cooley RB. ACS Chem Biol. 2022 Dec 16;17(12):3458-3469. doi: 10.1021/acschembio.2c00639. Epub 2022 Nov 16. PubMed 36383641.
Backbone
  Vector backbone: pAcBac1
  Backbone size w/o insert (bp): 9000
  Total vector size (bp): 9795
  Vector type: Mammalian Expression
  Selectable markers: Gentamicin
Growth in bacteria
  Bacterial resistance: Ampicillin, 100 μg/mL
  Growth temperature: 30°C
  Growth strain: NEB Stable
  Copy number: High Copy
Gene/Insert 1
  Gene/Insert name: sfGFP 150TAG
  Insert size (bp): 723
  Mutation: N150TAG
  Promoter: CMV
  Tag / fusion protein: V5-His6 (C terminal on insert)
  Cloning method: Restriction Enzyme; 5′ cloning site NheI (not destroyed); 3′ cloning site EcoRI (not destroyed)
  Sequencing primers: 5′ cgcaaatgggcggtaggcgtg
Gene/Insert 2
  Gene/Insert name: M. alvus Pyl-tRNA (6) (4x copies)
  Species: Methanomethylophilus alvus
  Insert size (bp): 69
  Promoter: U6/H1
  Cloning method: Gateway Cloning
  Sequencing primers: 5′ gtagccgaagatgacggtttgtc
Terms and licenses: Academic/Nonprofit Terms; Industry Terms: Not Available to Industry
Depositor comments: This plasmid should be paired with another pAcBac1 vector that expresses both a M. alvus PylRS variant/M. alvus Pyl-tRNA pair
How to cite: pAcBac1-Ma-sfGFP 150TAG was a gift from Ryan Mehl (Addgene plasmid # 197568 ; http://n2t.net/addgene:197568 ; RRID:Addgene_197568)
